Addgene plasmid #145359: pmCellFree_KA2_ZIKV C
Purpose: Cell-free/mammalian expression vector for Zika virus capsid protein with N-term mCherry
Depositing lab: Rob Parton. Depositing organization: University of Queensland. Publication: Mapping Interactions among Cell-Free Expressed Zika Virus Proteins. Varasteh Moradi S, Gagoski D, Mureev S, Walden P, McMahon KA, Parton RG, Johnston WA, Alexandrov K. J Proteome Res. 2020 Apr 3;19(4):1522-1532. doi: 10.1021/acs.jproteome.9b00771. Epub 2020 Mar 9. PubMed 32081002.
Backbone
  Vector backbone: pmCellFree_KA2
  Vector type: Bacterial Expression
Growth in bacteria
  Bacterial resistance: Ampicillin, 100 μg/mL
  Growth temperature: 37°C
  Growth strain: DH5alpha
  Copy number: High Copy
Gene/Insert
  Gene/Insert name: ZIKV Capsid
  Species: NC_012532 (ZIKAV)
  Promoter: T7- CMV/CAG
  Tag / fusion protein: 8xHis and mCherry (N terminal on backbone)
  Cloning method: Gateway Cloning
Terms and licenses: Academic/Nonprofit Terms; Industry Terms: Not Available to Industry
How to cite: pmCellFree_KA2_ZIKV C was a gift from Rob Parton (Addgene plasmid # 145359 ; http://n2t.net/addgene:145359 ; RRID:Addgene_145359)
