[The description below was written by a language model from this plasmid's Addgene catalogue record and pLannotate feature annotations shown in this document.]
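Description:
pmCellFree_KA2_ZIKV C is a 6.3 kb Gateway expression clone built on the pmCellFree_KA2 backbone, designed to produce the Zika virus capsid protein either in cell-free translation systems or in mammalian cells. It is catalogued as a bacterial expression vector. In E. coli it is maintained as a high-copy plasmid through a ColE1/pUC-type origin, with β-lactamase (AmpR) giving ampicillin selection.

The expression cassette stacks two promoter systems upstream of one open reading frame. A CAG-style unit (CMV enhancer, chicken β-actin promoter and chimeric intron fragments) drives transcription in mammalian cells. A T7 promoter placed just downstream of it allows transcription by T7 RNA polymerase for in vitro use. The coding region begins with mCherry, followed by an attB1 site, a roughly 310 nt fragment of the ZIKV polyprotein, and attB2. That fragment is consistent with the capsid insert named in the record; the NS5 text attached to it in the annotation is generic polyprotein description rather than a statement about this segment. The catalogue lists an 8xHis tag and mCherry as N-terminal fusions. The feature table annotates only a short His-tag fragment, and it lies downstream of attB2, so the placement of the His tag is not fully resolved by the annotation. A rabbit β-globin poly(A) signal and a T7 terminator close the cassette for the two transcription modes.

The cassette is flanked by baculovirus recombination regions (lef2/ORF603 and ORF1629), and a loxP site is also present. These are backbone elements that could in principle support transfer into a baculovirus genome, though the record states no such use. The associated work used cell-free expressed, tagged Zika proteins to map their interactions, with the red fluorescent fusion serving as the detectable label.
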