Features (pLannotate 1.2.2; 21 found; start..end, strand, type, name):
      4..39      +  CDS            lef2 (fragment): baculovirus late expression factor 2
    181..1008    +  misc_recomb    baculovirus recombination region (lef2/ORF603): contains ORF603 and part of lef2
   1020..1078    +  misc_recomb    baculovirus recombination region (ORF603) (fragment): contains ORF603 and part of lef2
   1140..1443    +  enhancer       CMV enhancer: human cytomegalovirus immediate early enhancer
   1449..1726    +  promoter       chicken β-actin promoter: No description available
   1727..1862    +  intron         hybrid intron (fragment): hybrid between chicken β-actin (CBA) and minute virus of mice (MMV) introns (Gray et al., 2011)
   1951..2081    +  intron         chimeric intron (fragment): chimera between introns from chicken β-actin and rabbit β-globin
   2147..2165    +  promoter       T7 promoter: promoter for bacteriophage T7 RNA polymerase
   2339..3040    +  CDS            mCherry: mCherry is a basic (constitutively fluorescent) red fluorescent protein published in 2004, derived from Discosoma sp.. It is reported to be a very rapidly-maturing monomer with low acid sensitivity.
   3065..3089    +  protein_bind   attB1: mutant version of attB; recombination site for the Gateway® BP reaction BP Clonase™
   3092..3403    +  CDS            POLG_ZIKV (fragment): Experimental evidence at protein level: Swiss-Prot protein existence level 1. [RNA-directed RNA polymerase NS5]: Replicates the viral (+) and (-) RNA genome, and performs the capping of genomes in the cytoplasm (PubMed:31090058). Methylates viral RNA cap at guanine N-7 and ribose 2'-O positions. Once sufficient NS5 is expressed, binds to the cap-proximal structure and inhibits further translation of the viral genome (PubMed:32313955). Besides its role in RNA genome replication, also prevents the establishment of a cellular antiviral state by blocking the interferon-alpha/beta (IFN-alpha/beta)
   3405..3429    -  protein_bind   attB2: mutant version of attB; recombination site for the Gateway® BP reaction BP Clonase™
   3464..3481    +  CDS            7xHis (fragment): 6xHis affinity tag
   3493..3561    +  CDS            HBB (fragment): HBB_PONPY - Experimental evidence at transcript level: Swiss-Prot protein existence level 2. Involved in oxygen transport from the lung to the various peripheral tissues. From Pongo pygmaeus (Bornean orangutan).
   3636..3691    +  polyA_signal   β-globin poly(A) signal: rabbit β-globin polyadenylation signal (Gil and Proudfoot, 1987)
   3779..3826    +  terminator     T7 terminator: transcription terminator for bacteriophage T7 RNA polymerase
   3839..4544    +  misc_recomb    baculovirus recombination region (ORF1629): contains part of ORF1629
   4553..4586    +  protein_bind   loxP: Cre-mediated recombination occurs in the 8-bp core sequence (GCATACAT). Cre recombinase
   4754..5341    -  rep_origin     ori: high-copy-number ColE1/pMB1/pBR322/pUC origin of replication
   5354..6214    -  CDS            AmpR: β-lactamase; bla; confers resistance to ampicillin, carbenicillin, and related antibiotics
   6215..6266    -  promoter       AmpR promoter (fragment): bla
>Addgene plasmid #145359 | pmCellFree_KA2_ZIKV C | addgene full sequence | sequence record 305944 | Addgene NGS Result
TCCTGCATCTTTTAATCAAATCCCAAGATGTGTATAAACGCGCCGGTATGTACAGGAAGAGGTTTATACT
AAACTGTTACATTGCAAACGTGGTTTCGTGTGCCAAGTGTGAAAACCGATGTTTAATCAAGGCTCTGACG
CATTTCTACAACCACGACTCCAAGTGTGTGGGTGAAGTCATGCATCTTTTAATCAAATCCCAAGATGTGT
ATAAACCACCAAACTGCCAAAAAATGAAAACTGTCGACAAGCTCTGTCCGTTTGCTGGCAACTGCAAGGG
TCTCAATCCTATTTGTAATTATTGAATAATAAAACAATTATAAATGTCAAATTTGTTTTTTATTAACGAT
ACAAACCAAACGCAACAAGAACATTTGTAGTATTATCTATAATTGAAAACGCGTAGTTATAATCGCTGAG
GTAATATTTAAAATCATTTTCAAATGATTCACAGTTAATTTGCGACAATATAATTTTATTTTCACATAAA
CTAGACGCCTTGTCGTCTTCTTCTTCGTATTCCTTCTCTTTTTCATTTTTCTCTTCATAAAAATTAACAT
AGTTATTATCGTATCCATATATGTATCTATCGTATAGAGTAAATTTTTTGTTGTCATAAATATATATGTC
TTTTTTAATGGGGTGTATAGTACCGCTGCGCATAGTTTTTCTGTAATTTACAACAGTGCTATTTTCTGGT
AGTTCTTCGGAGTGTGTTGCTTTAATTATTAAATTTATATAATCAATGAATTTGGGATCGTCGGTTTTGT
ACAATATGTTGCCGGCATAGTACGCAGCTTCTTCTAGTTCAATTACACCATTTTTTAGCAGCACCGGATT
AACATAACTTTCCAAAATGTTGTACGAACCGTTAAACAAAAACAGTTCACCTCCCTTTTCTATACTATTG
TCTGCGAGCAGTTGTTTGTTGTTAAAAATAACAGCCATTGTAATGAGACGCACAAACTAATATCACAAAC
TGGAAATGTCTATCAATATATAGTTGCTGATGGCCGGCCGTAATGAGACGCACAAACTAATATCACAAAC
TGGAAATGTCTATCAATATATAGTTGCTCTAGTTATTAATAGTAATCAATTACGGGGTCATTAGTTCATA
GCCCATATATGGAGTTCCGCGTTACATAACTTACGGTAAATGGCCCGCCTGGCTGACCGCCCAACGACCC
CCGCCCATTGACGTCAATAATGACGTATGTTCCCATAGTAACGCCAATAGGGACTTTCCATTGACGTCAA
TGGGTGGAGTATTTACGGTAAACTGCCCACTTGGCAGTACATCAAGTGTATCATATGCCAAGTACGCCCC
CTATTGACGTCAATGACGGTAAATGGCCCGCCTGGCATTATGCCCAGTACATGACCTTATGGGACTTTCC
TACTTGGCAGTACATCTACGTATTAGTCATCGCTATTACCATGCATGGTCGAGGTGAGCCCCACGTTCTG
CTTCACTCTCCCCATCTCCCCCCCCTCCCCACCCCCAATTTTGTATTTATTTATTTTTTAATTATTTTGT
GCAGCGATGGGGGCGGGGGGGGGGGGGGGGCGCGCGCCGGGGGGGGGGGGGGGGGGGGGGGGGGGGGGGG
GGGCGGGGCGGAGAGGTGCGGCGGCAGCCAATCAGAGCGGCGCGCTCCGAAAGTTTCCTTTTATGGCGAG
GCGGCGGCGGCGGCGGCCCTATAAAAAGCGAAGCGCGCGGCGGGCGGGAGTCGCTGCGCGCTGCCTTCGC
CCCGTGCCCCGCTCCGCCGCCGCCTCGCGCCGCCCGCCCCGGCTCTGACTGACCGCGTTACTCCCACAGG
TGAGCGGGCGGGACGGCCCTTCTCCTTCGGGCTGTAATTAGCGCTTGGTTTAATGACGGCTTGTTTCTTT
TCTGTGGCTGCGTGAAAGCCTTGAGGGGCTCCGGGAGGGCCCTTTGTGCGGGGGGAGCGGCTCGGGGCTG
TCCGCGGGGGGACGGCTGCCTTCGGGGGGGACGGGGCAGGGCGGGGTTCGGCTTCTGGCGTGTGACCGGC
GGCTCTAGAGCCTCTGCTAACCATGTTCATGCCTTCTTCTTTTTCCTACAGCTCCTGGGCAACGTGCTGG
TTATTGTGCTGTCTCATCATTTTGGCAAAGAATTGGATCGGACGTCTAATACGACTCACTATAGGGACAT
CTTAAGTTTATTTTATTTTATTTTATTTTATTTTATTTTATTTTATTTTATTTTATTTTATTTTATTTAA
CCATGACAGTAATGTATAAAGTCTGTAAAGACATTAAACACGTAAGTGAAACCATGGGCACCTCTGGTCA
CCACCATCACCACCATCACCACGGCACAAGCAAGGGCGAGGAGGATAACATGGCCATCATCAAGGAGTTC
ATGCGCTTCAAGGTGCACATGGAGGGCTCCGTGAACGGCCACGAGTTCGAGATCGAGGGCGAGGGCGAGG
GCCGCCCCTACGAGGGCACCCAGACCGCCAAGCTGAAGGTGACCAAGGGTGGCCCCCTGCCCTTCGCCTG
GGACATCCTGTCCCCTCAGTTCATGTACGGCTCCAAGGCCTACGTGAAGCACCCCGCCGACATCCCCGAC
TACTTGAAGCTGTCCTTCCCCGAGGGCTTCAAGTGGGAGCGCGTGATGAACTTCGAGGACGGCGGCGTGG
TGACCGTGACCCAGGACTCCTCCCTGCAGGACGGCGAGTTCATCTACAAGGTGAAGCTGCGCGGCACCAA
CTTCCCCTCCGACGGCCCCGTAATGCAGAAGAAGACTATGGGCTGGGAGGCCTCCTCCGAGCGGATGTAC
CCCGAGGACGGCGCCCTGAAGGGCGAGATCAAGCAGAGGCTGAAGCTGAAGGACGGCGGCCACTACGACG
CTGAGGTCAAGACCACCTACAAGGCCAAGAAGCCCGTGCAGCTGCCCGGCGCCTACAACGTCAACATCAA
GTTGGACATCACCTCCCACAACGAGGACTACACCATCGTGGAACAGTACGAACGCGCCGAGGGCCGCCAC
TCCACCGGCGGCATGGACGAGCTGTACAAGCTGGAGGTGCTCTTCCAGGGTCCGACAAGTTTGTACAAAA
AAGCAGGCTTCATGAAAAACCCCAAAGAAGAAATCCGGAGGATCCGGATTGTCAATATGCTAAAACGCGG
AGTAGCCCGTGTAAACCCCTTGGGAGGTTTGAAGAGGTTGCCAGCCGGACTTCTGCTGGGTCATGGACCC
ATCAGAATGGTTTTGGCGATACTAGCCTTTTTGAGATTTACAGCAATCAAGCCATCACTGGGCCTTATCA
ACAGATGGGGTTCCGTGGGGAAAAAAGAGGCTATGGAAATAATAAAGAAGTTCAAGAAAGATCTTGCTGC
CATGTTGAGAATAATCAATGCTAGGAAAGAGAGGAAGAGACGTAACCCAGCTTTCTTGTACAAAGTGGTG
TAAGCGGCCGCCAGCTTTCTAGACCAGTTTAAACATCACCATCACCATCACTAAGTGATTAACCTCAGGT
GCAGGCTGCCTATCAGAAGGTGGTGGCTGGTGTGGCCAATGCCCTGGCTCACAAATACCACTGAGATCGA
TCTTTTTCCCTCTGCCAAAAATTATGGGGACATCATGAAGCCCCTTGAGCATCTGACTTCTGGCTAATAA
AGGAAATTTATTTTCATTGCAATAGTGTGTTGGAATTTTTTGTGTCTCTCACTCGGAAGGACATATGGGA
GGGCAAATCATTTAAAACATCAGAATGAGTATTTGGTTTAGAGTTTGGCAACATATGCCCATATGTAACT
AGCATAACCCCTTGGGGCCTCTAAACGGGTCTTGAGGGGTTTTTTGCTGAAAGCATGCGGAGGAAATTCT
CCTTGAAGTTTCCCTGGTGTTCAAAGTAAAGGAGTTTGCACCAGACGCACCTCTGTTCACTGGTCCGGCG
TATTAAAACACGATACATTGTTATTAGTACATTTATTAAGCGCTAGATTCTGTGCGTTGTTGATTTACAG
ACAATTGTTGTACGTATTTTAATAATTCATTAAATTTATAATCTTTAGGGTGGTATGTTAGAGCGAAAAT
CAAATGATTTTCAGCGTCTTTATATCTGAATTTAAATATTAAATCCTCAATAGATTTGTAAAATAGGTTT
CGATTAGTTTCAAACAAGGGTTGTTTTTCCGAACCGATGGCTGGACTATCTAATGGATTTTCGCTCAACG
CCACAAAACTTGCCAAATCTTGTAGCAGCAATCTAGCTTTGTCGATATTCGTTTGTGTTTTGTTTTGTAA
TAAAGGTTCGACGTCGTTCAAAATATTATGCGCTTTTGTATTTCTTTCATCACTGTCGTTAGTGTACAAT
TGACTCGACGTAAACACGTTAAATAGAGCTTGGACATATTTAACATCGGGCGTGTTAGCTTTATTAGGCC
GATTATCGTCGTCGTCCCAACCCTCGTCGTTAGAAGTTGCTTCCGAAGACGATTTTGCCATAGCCACACG
ACGCCTATTAATTGTGTCGGCTAACACGTCCGCGATCAAATTTGTAGTTGAGCTTTTTGGAATTGCGATC
GCATAACTTCGTATAGCATACATTATACGAAGTTATAAGCTCGGAACGCTGCGCTCGGTCGTTCGGCTGC
GGCGAGCGGTATCAGCTCACTCAAAGGCGGTAATACGGTTATCCACAGAATCAGGGGATAACGCAGGAAA
GAACATGTGAGCAAAAGGCCAGCAAAAGGCCAGGAACCGTAAAAAGGCCGCGTTGCTGGCGTTTTTCCAT
AGGCTCCGCCCCCTGACGAGCATCACAAAAATCGACGCTCAAGTCAGAGGTGGCGAAACCCGACAGGACT
ATAAAGATACCAGGCGTTTCCCCCTGGAAGCTCCCTCGTGCGCTCTCCTGTTCCGACCCTGCCGCTTACC
GGATACCTGTCCGCCTTTCTCCCTTCGGGAAGCGTGGCGCTTTCTCATAGCTCACGCTGTAGGTATCTCA
GTTCGGTGTAGGTCGTTCGCTCCAAGCTGGGCTGTGTGCACGAACCCCCCGTTCAGCCCGACCGCTGCGC
CTTATCCGGTAACTATCGTCTTGAGTCCAACCCGGTAAGACACGACTTATCGCCACTGGCAGCAGCCACT
GGTAACAGGATTAGCAGAGCGAGGTATGTAGGCGGTGCTACAGAGTTCTTGAAGTGGTGGCCTAACTACG
GCTACACTAGAAGAACAGTATTTGGTATCTGCGCTCTGCTGAAGCCAGTTACCTTCGGAAAAAGAGTTGG
TAGCTCTTGATCCGGCAAACAAACCACCGCTGGTAGCGGTGGTTTTTTTGTTTGCAAGCAGCAGATTACG
CGCAGAAAAAAAGGATCTCAAGAAGATCCTTTGTTACCAATGCTTAATCAGTGAGGCACCTATCTCAGCG
ATCTGTCTATTTCGTTCATCCATAGTTGCCTGACTCCCCGTCGTGTAGATAACTACGATACGGGAGGGCT
TACCATCTGGCCCCAGTGCTGCAATGATACCGCGAGACCCACGCTCACCGGCTCCAGATTTATCAGCAAT
AAACCAGCCAGCCGGAAGGGCCGAGCGCAGAAGTGGTCCTGCAACTTTATCCGCCTCCATCCAGTCTATT
AATTGTTGCCGGGAAGCTAGAGTAAGTAGTTCGCCAGTTAATAGTTTGCGCAACGTTGTTGCCATTGCTA
CAGGCATCGTGGTGTCACGCTCGTCGTTTGGTATGGCTTCATTCAGCTCCGGTTCCCAACGATCAAGGCG
AGTTACATGATCCCCCATGTTGTGCAAAAAAGCGGTTAGCTCCTTCGGTCCTCCGATCGTTGTCAGAAGT
AAGTTGGCCGCAGTGTTATCACTCATGGTTATGGCAGCACTGCATAATTCTCTTACTGTCATGCCATCCG
TAAGATGCTTTTCTGTGACTGGTGAGTACTCAACCAAGTCATTCTGAGAATAGTGTATGCGGCGACCGAG
TTGCTCTTGCCCGGCGTCAATACGGGATAATACCGCGCCACATAGCAGAACTTTAAAAGTGCTCATCATT
GGAAAACGTTCTTCGGGGCGAAAACTCTCAAGGATCTTACCGCTGTTGAGATCCAGTTCGATGTAACCCA
CTCGTGCACCCAACTGATCTTCAGCATCTTTTACTTTCACCAGCGTTTCTGGGTGAGCAAAAACAGGAAG
GCAAAATGCCGCAAAAAAGGGAATAAGGGCGACACGGAAATGTTGAATACTCATACTCTTCCTTTTTCAA
TATTATTGAAGCATTTATCAGGGTTATTGTCTCATGTCCGCGCGTT
